>Addgene plasmid #46312 | pGEX-4T-1-p19-T7-PLK1 | depositor partial sequence | sequence record 65429 | BamHI to NotI site
GGATCCATGGAACGAGCTATACAAGGAAACGACGCTAGGGAACAAGCTAACAGTGAACGTTGGGATGGAG
GATCAGGAGGTACCACTTCTCCCTTCAAACTTCCTGACGAAAGTCCGAGTTGGACTGAGTGGCGGCTACA
TAACGATGAGACGAATTCGAATCAAGATAATCCCCTTGGTTTCAAGGAAAGCTGGGGTTTCGGGAAAGTT
GTATTTAAGAGATATCTCAGATACGACAGGACGGAAGCTTCACTGCACAGAGTCCTTGGATCTTGGACGG
GAGATTCGGTTAACTATGCAGCATCTCGATTTTTCGGTTTCGACCAGATCGGATGTACCTATAGTATTCG
GTTTCGAGGAGTTAGTATCACCGTTTCTGGAGGGTCGCGAACTCTTCAGCATCTCTGTGAGATGGCAATT
CGGTCTAAGCAAGAACTGCTACAGCTTGCCCCAATCGAAGTGGAAAGTAATGTATCAAGAGGATGCCCTG
AAGGTACTCAAACCTTCGAAAAAGAAAGCGAGCACCACCACCACCACCACTGAATCTAATACGACTCACT
ATAGGGGAGCTCCGGCGGCGGCTCCACCGGCGAAAGAGATCCCGGAGGTCCTAGTGGACCCACGCAGCCG
GCGGCGCTATGTGCGGGGCCGCTTTTTGGGCAAGGGCGGCTTTGCCAAGTGCTTCGAGATCTCGGACGCG
GACACCAAGGAGGTGTTCGCGGGCAAGATTGTGCCTAAGTCTCTGCTGCTCAAGCCGCACCAGAGGGAGA
AGATGTCCATGGAAATATCCATTCACCGCAGCCTCGCCCACCAGCACGTCGTAGGATTCCACGGCTTTTT
CGAGGACAACGACTTCGTGTTCGTGGTGTTGCTCGAGTCTAGAGGGCCCGTTTAAACCCGCTGATCAGCG
TCGACCAACACCACGAACACGAAGTCGTTGTCCTCGAAAAAGCCGTGGAATCCTACGACGTGCTGGTGGG
CGAGGCTGCGGTGAATGGATATTTCCATGGACATCTTCTCCCTCTGGTGCGGCTTGAGCAGCAGAGACTT
AGGCACAATCTTGCCCGCGAACACCTCCTTGGTGTCCGCGTCCGAGATCTCGAAGCACTTGGCAAAGCCG
CCCTTGCCCAAAAAGCGGCCCCGCACATAGCGCCGCCGGCTGCGTGGGTCCACTAGGACCTCCGGGATCT
CTTTCGCCGGTGGAGCCGCCGCCGGCGGCCGC
