>Addgene plasmid #46312 | pGEX-4T-1-p19-T7-PLK1 | addgene partial sequence | sequence record 67493 | pGEX5
CAATCGGATCTGGTTCCGCGTGGATCCATGGAACGAGCTATACAAGGAAACGACGCTAGGGAACAAGCTA
ACAGTGAACGTTGGGATGGAGGATCAGGAGGTACCACTTCTCCCTTCAAACTTCCTGACGAAAGTCCGAG
TTGGACTGAGTGGCGGCTACATAACGATGAGACGAATTCGAATCAAGATAATCCCCTTGGTTTCAAGGAA
AGCTGGGGTTTCGGGAAAGTTGTATTTAAGAGATATCTCAGATACGACAGGACGGAAGCTTCACTGCACA
GAGTCCTTGGATCTTGGACGGGAGATTCGGTTAACTATGCAGCATCTCGATTTTTCGGTTTCGACCAGAT
CGGATGTACCTATAGTATTCGGTTTCGAGGAGTTAGTATCACCGTTTCTGGAGGGTCGCGAACTCTTCAG
CATCTCTGTGAGATGGCAATTCGGTCTAAGCAAGAACTGCTACAGCTTGCCCCAATCGAAGTGGAAAGTA
ATGTATCAAGAGGATGCCCTGAAGGTACTCAAACCTTCGAAAAAGAAAGCGAGCACCACCACCACCACCA
CTGAATCTAATACGACTCACTATAGGGGAG
