[The description below was written by a language model from this plasmid's Addgene catalogue record.]
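Description:
pGEX-4T-1-p19-T7-PLK1 is a bacterial expression plasmid of about 6.2 kb built on the pGEX-4T-1 backbone and classed by the depositor as a "pro-siRNA" vector, meaning it is designed to produce small interfering RNAs inside E. coli. It is maintained under ampicillin selection; the record lists the copy number as unknown and gives no feature table, so the origin of replication and promoters are not explicitly documented. pGEX vectors generally drive GST fusions from an IPTG-inducible tac promoter, and the "T7" in the name suggests a T7 promoter for the hairpin cassette, but neither is stated in the fields.

The payload has two functional parts. The first is the 519 bp p19 coding sequence from Tomato bushy stunt virus, cloned BamHI–SacI so that it is fused to the backbone's N-terminal GST and carries a C-terminal 6xHis tag. p19 is a viral suppressor of RNA silencing that binds short double-stranded RNAs of siRNA length, so it can capture and stabilise such species in the cell, while the tags provide affinity handles for recovering the protein with its bound RNA. The second part is a hairpin cassette directed against human PLK1: two 299 bp PLK1 segments (SacI–XhoI and SalI–NotI) separated by a 32 bp synthetic linker, presumably in opposite orientations so that the transcript folds into a long double-stranded stem with the linker as its loop. Bacterial processing of this hairpin would yield the short duplexes that p19 captures.

The construct is used to make PLK1-targeting siRNA pools in bacteria for gene knockdown in mammalian cells. The depositor notes that the hairpin insert prevented the repository from sequence-verifying the plasmid to its usual standard.
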