Addgene plasmid #46312: pGEX-4T-1-p19-T7-PLK1
Depositing lab: Judy Lieberman. Depositing organization: Boston Children's Hospital. Publication: Efficient and specific gene knockdown by small interfering RNAs produced in bacteria. Huang L, Jin J, Deighan P, Kiner E, McReynolds L, Lieberman J. Nat Biotechnol. 2013 Apr;31(4):350-6. doi: 10.1038/nbt.2537. Epub 2013 Mar 10. PubMed 23475073.
Backbone
  Vector backbone: pGEX-4T-1
  Backbone size w/o insert (bp): 4941
  Total vector size (bp): 6163
  Vector type: Bacterial Expression ; pro-siRNA
Growth in bacteria
  Bacterial resistance: Ampicillin, 100 μg/mL
  Growth temperature: 37°C
  Growth strain: DH5alpha
  Copy number: Unknown
Gene/Insert 1
  Gene/Insert name: p19
  Species: Tomato bushy stunt virus
  Insert size (bp): 519
  GenBank ID: AJ288942
  Tag / fusion protein: GST (N terminal on backbone); 6XHis (C terminal on insert)
  Cloning method: Restriction Enzyme; 5′ cloning site BamHI (unknown if destroyed); 3′ cloning site SacI (unknown if destroyed)
  Sequencing primers: 5′ GGGCTGGCAAGCCACGTTTGGTG; 3′ CCGGGAGCTGCATGTGTCAGAGG
Gene/Insert 2
  Gene/Insert name: PLK1 DNA-1
  Species: H. sapiens (human)
  Insert size (bp): 299
  Cloning method: Restriction Enzyme; 5′ cloning site SacI (unknown if destroyed); 3′ cloning site XhoI (unknown if destroyed)
  Sequencing primers: 5′ ATGGAACGAGCTATACAAGGA; 3′ CCGGGAGCTGCATGTGTCAGAGG
Gene/Insert 3
  Gene/Insert name: linker
  Species: Synthetic
  Insert size (bp): 32
  Cloning method: Restriction Enzyme; 5′ cloning site XhoI (unknown if destroyed); 3′ cloning site SalI (unknown if destroyed)
  Sequencing primers: 5′ ATGGAACGAGCTATACAAGGA; 3′ CCGGGAGCTGCATGTGTCAGAGG
Gene/Insert 4
  Gene/Insert name: PLK1 DNA-2
  Species: H. sapiens (human)
  Insert size (bp): 299
  Cloning method: Restriction Enzyme; 5′ cloning site SalI (unknown if destroyed); 3′ cloning site NotI (unknown if destroyed)
  Sequencing primers: 5′ ATGGAACGAGCTATACAAGGA; 3′ CCGGGAGCTGCATGTGTCAGAGG
Terms and licenses: Academic/Nonprofit Terms; Industry Terms: Not Available to Industry
Depositor comments: IMPORTANT NOTE: Addgene was unable to sequence this plasmid to our usual standards of quality control due to the hairpin nature of the insert. More information about this plasmid can be found in a Dec. 2013 Nature Protocols paper from the Lieberman lab; PMID: 24177290
How to cite: pGEX-4T-1-p19-T7-PLK1 was a gift from Judy Lieberman (Addgene plasmid # 46312 ; http://n2t.net/addgene:46312 ; RRID:Addgene_46312)
